Addgene plasmid #34661: mg181
Depositing lab: Miriam Goodman. Depositing organization: Stanford University. Publication: Alternatively spliced domains interact to regulate BK potassium channel gating. Johnson BE, Glauser DA, Dan-Glauser ES, Halling DB, Aldrich RW, Goodman MB. Proc Natl Acad Sci U S A. 2011 Nov 2. 10.1073/pnas.1116795108 PubMed 22049343.
Backbone
  Vector backbone: pBluescript KS(+)
  Backbone size w/o insert (bp): 2958
  Vector type: Xenopus oocyte expression
Growth in bacteria
  Bacterial resistance: Ampicillin, 100 μg/mL
  Growth temperature: 37°C
  Growth strain: DH5alpha
  Growth instructions: Top 10 F' E. coli
  Copy number: High Copy
Gene/Insert
  Gene/Insert name: slo-1(A2;B1;C1) (alt names: BK channel; Lablife ID:L1089.P201)
  Species: C. elegans (nematode)
  Insert size (bp): 3799
  GenBank ID: NM_001029090
  Entrez Gene: slo-1 (a.k.a. CELE_Y51A2D.19)
  Tag / fusion protein: Xenopus beta-globulin 5' UTR (N terminal on insert); Xenopus beta-globulin 3' UTR (C terminal on insert)
Resource information
  A portion of this plasmid was derived from a plasmid made by: The backbone plasmid containing insert slo-1(A2;B0;C1) was obtained from Zhao-Wen Wang (University of Connecticut)
Terms and licenses: Academic/Nonprofit Terms; Industry Terms: Not Available to Industry
Depositor comments: The backbone plasmid containing insert slo-1(A2;B0;C1) was first published in: Wang, Z.W., Saifee, O., Nonet, M.L., and Salkoff, L. (2001). SLO-1 potassium channels control quantal content of neurotransmitter release at the C. elegans neuromuscular junction. Neuron 32, 867-881.
How to cite: mg181 was a gift from Miriam Goodman (Addgene plasmid # 34661 ; http://n2t.net/addgene:34661 ; RRID:Addgene_34661)
