[The description below was written by a language model from this plasmid's Addgene catalogue record and pLannotate feature annotations shown in this document.]
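Description:
mg181 is a Xenopus oocyte expression plasmid built on pBluescript KS(+) that carries a cDNA for the C. elegans BK-type potassium channel SLO-1, specifically the splice isoform designated A2;B1;C1. It was derived from an earlier plasmid carrying the A2;B0;C1 variant, so the two differ at the alternatively spliced B site. The plasmid is maintained in E. coli at high copy through a ColE1/pUC-type origin and is selected with ampicillin via the β-lactamase gene. An f1 origin and remnants of the lacZα/lac promoter region come from the pBluescript backbone.

In the annotated 6,755 nt sequence, the slo-1 coding region (about 3.5 kb) is flanked by the 5' and 3' untranslated regions of the Xenopus laevis major β-globin gene. The catalogue lists these UTRs under "tags", but they are not fused to the protein; they are commonly used to improve the stability and translation of injected RNA in oocytes. A T3 promoter lies just upstream of the 5' UTR in the sense orientation, which suggests that T3 RNA polymerase would produce the sense cRNA in vitro, although the record does not say so explicitly. A T7 promoter sits downstream of the 3' UTR, pointing back toward the insert. The very short hit annotated as a chicken β-actin promoter fragment is probably a spurious match rather than a functional element.

SLO-1 is a channel activated by both membrane depolarization and cytosolic calcium. The associated publication examines how alternatively spliced domains interact to regulate BK channel gating. The construct therefore appears intended for heterologous expression of this defined isoform in oocytes, allowing comparison with other splice variants.
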