Features (pLannotate 1.2.2; 17 found; start..end, strand, type, name):
      1..3459    +  CDS            slo-1: SLO1_CAEEL - Experimental evidence at protein level: Swiss-Prot protein existence level 1. Potassium channel activated by both membrane depolarization or increase in cytosolic Ca(2+) that mediates export of K(+) (PubMed:11738032). Its activation dampens the excitatory events that elevate the cytosolic Ca(2+) concentration and/or depolarize the cell membrane (PubMed:11738032). It therefore contributes to repolarization of the membrane potential (PubMed:11738032). Essential for the regulation of neurotransmitter release at synapses (PubMed:11738032, PubMed:28168949). From Caenorhabditis elegans.
   3560..3595    -  misc_feature   MCS (fragment): pBluescript multiple cloning site
   3618..3743    +  3'UTR          Xenopus globin 3'-UTR: 3'-UTR of the major beta-globin gene of Xenopus laevis
   3776..3792    -  promoter       chicken β-actin promoter (fragment): contains a 21-bp deletion relative to the standard chicken β-actin promoter
   3824..3842    -  promoter       T7 promoter: promoter for bacteriophage T7 RNA polymerase
   3850..4005    +  CDS            lacZα (fragment): LacZα fragment of β-galactosidase; lacZ fragment
   4036..4464    -  rep_origin     f1 ori (sequence partly withheld): f1 bacteriophage origin of replication; arrow indicates direction of (+) strand synthesis
   4491..4595    +  promoter       AmpR promoter: bla
   4596..5456    +  CDS            AmpR: β-lactamase; bla; confers resistance to ampicillin, carbenicillin, and related antibiotics
   5627..6215    +  rep_origin     ori: high-copy-number ColE1/pMB1/pBR322/pUC origin of replication
   6398..6490    +  CDS            lacI (fragment): lac repressor; lacI; The lac repressor binds to the lac operator to inhibit transcription in E. coli. This inhibition can be relieved by adding lactose or isopropyl-β-D-thiogalactopyranoside (IPTG).
   6503..6524    +  protein_bind   CAP binding site: CAP binding activates transcription in the presence of cAMP. E. coli catabolite activator protein
   6539..6569    +  promoter       lac promoter: promoter for the E. coli lac operon
   6577..6593    +  protein_bind   lac operator: The lac repressor binds to the lac operator to inhibit transcription in E. coli. This inhibition can be relieved by adding lactose or isopropyl-β-D-thiogalactopyranoside (IPTG). lac repressor encoded by lacI
   6638..6656    +  promoter       T3 promoter: promoter for bacteriophage T3 RNA polymerase
   6669..6691    -  misc_feature   MCS (fragment): pBluescript multiple cloning site
   6697..6739    +  5'UTR          Xenopus globin 5'-UTR: translational enhancer from the 5'-UTR of the major beta-globin gene of Xenopus laevis
>Addgene plasmid #34661 | mg181 | depositor full sequence | sequence record 41645 | mg181 sequence 6755 bps
ATGGGCGAGATTTACTCGCCTTCGCAGTCGAAGGGCTTCAATCAACCATATGGATACCCGATGAATTGTA
ACCTTAGTCGAGTATTCATGGAGATGACTGAAGAAGATCGAAAGTGCCTGGAGGAGCGCAAATATTGGTG
TTTTTTACTGAGCAGCATCACCACATTCTGCGCCTCAATGATATTGGTCGTAATATGGCGAGTGGTGACA
CACCTGTGCTGTCAACGCCGAGAAAAAGAGTTTGTGGAGCCCATACCTGCTCCGGAAGCCGTCCAAATAA
ATATGAACGGGTCGAAGCACGCGCCAAGTGAAACCGACCCGTTTTTGAAGCAACAAGAGGAAAAACACTT
GGGATGGATGACAGAAGCCAAGGACTGGGCTGGCGAGCTGATATCCGGACAAAGTCTGACGGGACGGTTT
CTGGTACTTTTGGTGTTCATTTTATCGATTGGATCGTTGATTATTTATTTTTACGACGCTAGTTTCCAAA
ACTTCCAAGTAGAAACGTGCATCCCGTGGCAGGACAGTCCCTCGCAACAAATCGACCTGGGCTTCAACAT
ATTTTTTCTCGTCTATTTTTTCATTAGATTCATCGCCGCGTCCGACAAAGTTTGGTTTCTGCTTGAAATG
TACAGCTGGATTGATTTTTTCACGATTCCGCCAAGCTTCGTGGCAATTTACTTGCAGAGGAATTGGCTCG
GATTCCGTTTCCTCCGTGCTCTTCGCCTCATGACCGTACCCGACATTCTACAGTACCTCAACATCCTGAA
AACATCTTCATCAATCCGATTGACACAGTTGGTCACAATTTTCGTGGCGGTTTGTCTGACTGGAGCCGGC
TTGGTGCACTTACTGGAAAATTCTGGGGACTTCTTCAAAGGATTTATAAATCCGCACAGAATCACTTATG
CGGACTCTGTGTACTTTGTACTGGTCACAATGTCTACTGTCGGATATGGAGATATCTATTGTACGACGCT
TTGCGGCCGACTTTTCATGATTTTCTTCATTCTGTTCGGTTTGGCCATGTTTGCAAGTTACGTACCAGAA
ATTGCCGATTTGATTGGAAACCGGCAAAAATACGGTGGGGAGTACAAAGGAGAGCACGGGAAGAAGCACA
TAGTGGTCTGTGGCCATATCACCTACGATTCGGTGTCCCATTTTCTTCAAGATTTCCTACACGAGGACCG
TGATGACGTGGATGTCGAAGTGGTGTTTTTGCATCGTGTCGTGCCGGATTTGGAGCTGGAAGGCTTGTTT
AAGCGGCATTTCACAAAAGTCGAATTTTTCACGGGGACTGTCATGGATTCTCTGGATCTTAGCAGAGTCA
AGATCGGGGACGCCGACGCCTGCCTGGTCCTTGCCAACAAGTACAGTACCAATCCGGACGCCGAGGACGC
CGCAAACATTATGCGTGTAATTTCGATCAAAAACTACTCATCGGACATCAGAGTTATTGTGCAACTAATG
CAATATCACAATAAGGCCTACCTTCTAAATATCCCCTCCTGGGACTGGAAACGAGGTGATGACGTCATCT
GTCTCGCGGAGCTTAAGCTCGGATTCATTGCTCAAAGCTGTCTGGCACCCGGATTCTCTACGATGATGGC
TAATTTATTTGCAATGAGAAGTTTCAAAACGTCACAAACCACACCGGACTGGCTGAACCTGTACCTTTGC
GGTGCCGGAATGGAAATGTACACCGACACGCTATCCCACTCGTTCGTCGGAATGACTTTTCCTGAAGCTG
TCGACCTATTATTCAACCGCCTGGGGCTTCTTCTTCTGGCGATTGAGCTTAAAGATGAGGAAAATAAAGA
ATGCAATATTGCAATCAATCCAGGCCCACATATTGTCATCCAGCCTCAAACTCAAGGATTTTTCATTGCT
CAGAGCGCTGACGAGGTGAAGCGGGCGTTTTTCTGGTGTAAGCAGTGTCATGACGATATTAAGGACGTTT
CCTTGATCAAAAAATGTAAATGCAAAAATTTGGCCCTCTTCCGTCGCAACACCAAACACTCGACAGCGGC
CCGTGATTATTCGGACTTTGACGCTCTGTTTTATCAGAATGACGCAAGAGCCACCGATGTGCTCCAGCAG
TTCCAGCCACAAGCGCCAGCAGGTCCGATGGGCCATTTGGGCCAACAAGTTCAGCTAAGGATGATTAATC
AACAGAGTTCGACGAGTGATACTCATCTCAACACGAAATCCCTTCGATTTGCCTATGAAATCAAAAAACT
CATGCCATCTTCCGGAGGACGCCGAAATTCGATGAGTATTCCGCCAGACGGCAGGGGTGTCGATTTTAGC
AAGGATTTTGAGCAGCAATTCCAAGACATGAAATATGACAGTACTGGAATGTTCCACTGGTGTCCATCCC
GTAACCTAGAGGACTGTGTTCTGGAGCGCCACCAGGCCGCTATGACCGTACTCAACGGCCACGTGGTGGT
TTGTTTGTTCGCTGATCAGGATTCTCCGCTAATTGGGCTCCGGAACTTCATAATGCCACTAAGAAGCTCA
AACTTCCATTATCATGAGCTCAAACACGTGGTTATTGTGGGAGACCTGGAATATTTGAGGAAAGAGTGGA
AGACGCTGTACAACTTGCCGAAAATCTCGATTTTGAATGGCTCCCCGCTATCTCGAGCAGATTTACGCGC
CGTCAACATTAACCTCTGCGACATGTGTGTCATAATCTCTGCCCGGGTCCCAAATACCGAAGATACCACT
TTGGCAGATAAGGAAGCGATTCTGGCATCATTGAACATTAAAGCTATGCAATTTGATGATACCCTTGGCT
TTTTCCCGATGAGGCATCAAACTGGCGATCGGAGCCCGCTGGGCTCCCCGATTTCCATGCAGAAGAAGGG
CGCCAAGTTTGGGACCAATGTGCCGATGATTACGGAGCTTGTTAACGACTCAAATGTGCAATTCCTCGAC
CAGGACGACGACGACGATCCGGACACCGAGCTCTACCTCACGCAGCCCTTCGCCTGCGGAACTGCCTTCG
CCATTTCAGTGTTGGATTCTTTGATGAGTACTACCTACTTCAACGACTCGGCCCTGACCCTCATCCGAAC
TCTGGTCACTGGTGGAGCCACACCGGAGCTTGAACTTATTCTGGCAGAAGGCGCCGGGCTCCGAGGTGGC
TACAGTACCCCGGAGACCCTCTCAAACAGAGATCGGTGCCGAATTGCTCAGATTTCGCTGCAGGATAACC
CGTACGATGGAGTTGTGCACAACACTACCTATGGTGCAATGTTCACGATAGCTCTGAGGAGGTACGGCCA
ACTTTGTATCGGGCTGTATAGGCTTCACGACCAGGATAATCCGGACTCTATGAAGCGATATGTTATCACT
AATCCTCCAGCAGAATTGAGGATTAAAAATACTGATTACGTCTACGTACTTGAACAATTCGATCCGGGAC
TGGAGTACGAGCCGGGCAAACGACACTTTTAGGGCCTAATTTTATCCGATTTTCTTGCTACAAACTACGG
GTTATCCGACTCCGAAGGACCAATAATATTTGCAAATGCTCATTTTTAGGACTTTTTTTGAATTCCTGCA
GCCCGGGGGATCCACTAGTTCTAGACTCGAGGATCTGGTTACCACTAAACCAGCCTCAAGAACACCCGAA
TGGAGTCTCTAAGCTACATAATACCAACTTACACTTTACAAAATGTTGTCCCCCAAAATGTAGCCATTCG
TATCTGCTCCTAATAAAAAGAAAGTTTCTTCACATTCTAAAAAAAAAAAAAAAAAAAAAAAAAACCCCCC
CCCCCCCCCCCGGGGNCGCCACCGNGGGGGAGCTCCAATTCGCCCTATAGTGAGTCGTATTACGCGCGCT
CACTGGCCGTCGTTTTACAACGTCGTGACTGGGAAAACCCTGGCGTTACCCAACTTAATCGCCTTGCAGC
ACATCCCCCTTTCGCCAGCTGGCGTAATAGCGAAGAGGCCCGCACCGATCGCCCTTCCCAACAGTTGCGC
AGCCTGAATGGCGAATGGAAATTGTAAGCGTTAATATTTTGTTAAAATTCGCGTTAAATTTTTGTTAAAT
CAGCTCATTTTTTAACCAATAGGCCGAAATCGGCAAAATCCCTTATAAATCAAAAGAATAGACCGAGATA
GGGT
[37 nt withheld, positions 4135-4171]
AAAGAACGTGGACTCCAACGTCAAAGG
[49 nt withheld, positions 4199-4247]
T
[91 nt withheld, positions 4249-4339]
G
[124 nt withheld, positions 4341-4464]
CAGGTGGCACTTTTCGGGGAAATGTGCGCGGAACCCCTATTTGTTTATTTTTCTAAATACATTCAAATAT
GTATCCGCTCATGAGACAATAACCCTGATAAATGCTTCAATAATATTGAAAAAGGAAGAGTATGAGTATT
CAACATTTCCGTGTCGCCCTTATTCCCTTTTTTGCGGCATTTTGCCTTCCTGTTTTTGCTCACCCAGAAA
CGCTGGTGAAAGTAAAAGATGCTGAAGATCAGTTGGGTGCACGAGTGGGTTACATCGAACTGGATCTCAA
CAGCGGTAAGATCCTTGAGAGTTTTCGCCCCGAAGAACGTTTTCCAATGATGAGCACTTTTAAAGTTCTG
CTATGTGGCGCGGTATTATCCCGTATTGACGCCGGGCAAGAGCAACTCGGTCGCCGCATACACTATTCTC
AGAATGACTTGGTTGAGTACTCACCAGTCACAGAAAAGCATCTTACGGATGGCATGACAGTAAGAGAATT
ATGCAGTGCTGCCATAACCATGAGTGATAACACTGCGGCCAACTTACTTCTGACAACGATCGGAGGACCG
AAGGAGCTAACCGCTTTTTTGCACAACATGGGGGATCATGTAACTCGCCTTGATCGTTGGGAACCGGAGC
TGAATGAAGCCATACCAAACGACGAGCGTGACACCACGATGCCTGTAGCAATGGCAACAACGTTGCGCAA
ACTATTAACTGGCGAACTACTTACTCTAGCTTCCCGGCAACAATTAATAGACTGGATGGAGGCGGATAAA
GTTGCAGGACCACTTCTGCGCTCGGCCCTTCCGGCTGGCTGGTTTATTGCTGATAAATCTGGAGCCGGTG
AGCGTGGGTCTCGCGGTATCATTGCAGCACTGGGGCCAGATGGTAAGCCCTCCCGTATCGTAGTTATCTA
CACGACGGGGAGTCAGGCAACTATGGATGAACGAAATAGACAGATCGCTGAGATAGGTGCCTCACTGATT
AAGCATTGGTAACTGTCAGACCAAGTTTACTCATATATACTTTAGATTGATTTAAAACTTCATTTTTAAT
TTAAAAGGATCTAGGTGAAGATCCTTTTTGATAATCTCATGACCAAAATCCCTTAACGTGAGTTTTCGTT
CCACTGAGCGTCAGACCCCGTAGAAAAGATCAAAGGATCTTCTTGAGATCCTTTTTTTCTGCGCGTAATC
TGCTGCTTGCAAACAAAAAAACCACCGCTACCAGCGGTGGTTTGTTTGCCGGATCAAGAGCTACCAACTC
TTTTTCCGAAGGTAACTGGCTTCAGCAGAGCGCAGATACCAAATACTGTCCTTCTAGTGTAGCCGTAGTT
AGGCCACCACTTCAAGAACTCTGTAGCACCGCCTACATACCTCGCTCTGCTAATCCTGTTACCAGTGGCT
GCTGCCAGTGGCGATAAGTCGTGTCTTACCGGGTTGGACTCAAGACGATAGTTACCGGATAAGGCGCAGC
GGTCGGGCTGAACGGGGGGTTCGTGCACACAGCCCAGCTTGGAGCGAACGACCTACACCGAACTGAGATA
CCTACAGCGTGAGCTATGAGAAAGCGCCACGCTTCCCGAAGGGAGAAAGGCGGACAGGTATCCGGTAAGC
GGCAGGGTCGGAACAGGAGAGCGCACGAGGGAGCTTCCAGGGGGAAACGCCTGGTATCTTTATAGTCCTG
TCGGGTTTCGCCACCTCTGACTTGAGCGTCGATTTTTGTGATGCTCGTCAGGGGGGCGGAGCCTATGGAA
AAACGCCAGCAACGCGGCCTTTTTACGGTTCCTGGCCTTTTGCTGGCCTTTTGCTCACATGTTCTTTCCT
GCGTTATCCCCTGATTCTGTGGATAACCGTATTACCGCCTTTGAGTGAGCTGATACCGCTCGCCGCAGCC
GAACGACCGAGCGCAGCGAGTCAGTGAGCGAGGAAGCGGAAGAGCGCCCAATACGCAAACCGCCTCTCCC
CGCGCGTTGGCCGATTCATTAATGCAGCTGGCACGACAGGTTTCCCGACTGGAAAGCGGGCAGTGAGCGC
AACGCAATTAATGTGAGTTAGCTCACTCATTAGGCACCCCAGGCTTTACACTTTATGCTTCCGGCTCGTA
TGTTGTGTGGAATTGTGAGCGGATAACAATTTCACACAGGAAACAGCTATGACCATGATTACGCCAAGCG
CGCAATTAACCCTCACTAAAGGGAACAAAAGCTGGGTACCGGGCCCCCCCTCGAGGTAGCTTCTTGTTCT
TTTTGCAGAAGCTCAGAATAAACGCTCAACTTTGGCAGAATCGATCCCACC
