>Addgene plasmid #34661 | mg181 | addgene partial sequence | sequence record 43148 | T3 5'-GCAATTAACCCTCACTAAAGG-3'
GCTTCTTGTTCTTTTTGCAGAAGCTCAGAATAAACGCTCAACTTTGGCAGAATCGATCCCACCATGGGCG
AGATTTACTCGCCTTCGCAGTCGAAGGGCTTCAATCAACCATATGGATACCCGATGAATTGTAACCTTAG
TCGAGTATTCATGGAGATGACTGAAGAAGATCGAAAGTGCCTGGAGGAGCGCAAATATTGGTGTTTTTTA
CTGAGCAGCATCACCACATTCTGCGCCTCAATGATATTGGTCGTAATATGGCGAGTGGTGACACACCTGT
GCTGTCAACGCCGAGAAAAAGAGTTTGTGGAGCCCATACCTGCTCCGGAAGCCGTCCAAATAAATATGAA
CGGGTCGAAGCACGCGCCAAGTGAAACCGACCCGTTTTTGAAGCAACAAGAGGAAAAACACTTGGGATGG
ATGACAGAAGCCAAGGACTGGGCTGGCGAGCTGATATCCGGACAAAGTCTGACGGGACGGTTTCTGGTAC
TTTTGGTGTTCATTTTATCGATTGGATCGTTGATTATTTATTTTTACGACGCTAGTTTCCAAAACTTCCA
AGTAGAAACGTGCATCCCGTGGCAGGACAGTCCCTCGCAACAAATCGACCTGGGCTTCAACATATTTTTT
CTCGTCTATTTTTTCATTAGATTCATCGCCGCGT
