>Addgene plasmid #34661 | mg181 | addgene partial sequence | sequence record 43195 | wSlo1-R 5'-gatggacaccagtggaacatt-3'
AAATCCTTGCTAAAATCGACACCCCTGCCGTCTGGCGGAATACTCATCGAATTTCGGCGTCCTCCGGAAG
ATGGCATGAGTTTTTTGATTTCATAGGCAAATCGAAGGGATTTCGTGTTGAGATGAGTATCACTCGTCGA
ACTCTGTTGATTAATCATCCTTAGCTGAACTTGTTGGCCCAAATGGCCCATCGGACCTGCTGGCGCTTGT
GGCTGGAACTGCTGGAGCACATCGGTGGCTCTTGCGTCATTCTGATAAAACAGAGCGTCAAAGTCCGAAT
AATCACGGGCCGCTGTCGAGTGTTTGGTGTTGCGACGGAAGAGGGCCAAATTTTTGCATTTACATTTTTT
GATCAAGGAAACGTCCTTAATATCGTCATGACACTGCTTACACCAGAAAAACGCCCGCTTCACCTCGTCA
GCGCTCTGAGCAATGAAAAATCCTTGAGTTTGAGGCTGGATGACAATATGTGGGCCTGGATTGATTGCAA
TATTGCATTCTTTATTTTCCTCATCTTTAAGCTCAATCGCCAGAAGAAGAAGCCCCAGGCGGTTGAATAA
TAGGTCGACAGCTTCAGGAAAAGTCATTCCGACGAACGAGTGGGATAGCGTGTCGGTGTACATTTCCATT
CCGGCACCGCAAAGGTACAGGTTCAGCCAGTCCGGTGTGGTTTGTGACGTTTTGAAACTTCTCATTGCAA
ATAAATTAGCCATCATC
